Addgene plasmid #98834: CytERM-dTomato
Purpose: In vivo visualization of the ER (can be used for colocalization studies and the OSER assay)
Depositing lab: Dorus Gadella. Publication: mScarlet: a bright monomeric red fluorescent protein for cellular imaging. Bindels DS, Haarbosch L, van Weeren L, Postma M, Wiese KE, Mastop M, Aumonier S, Gotthard G, Royant A, Hink MA, Gadella TW Jr. Nat Methods. 2016 Nov 21. doi: 10.1038/nmeth.4074. PubMed 27869816.
Backbone
  Vector backbone: pEGFP-N1
  Backbone manufacturer: Clontech
  Vector type: Mammalian Expression
Growth in bacteria
  Bacterial resistance: Kanamycin, 50 μg/mL
  Growth temperature: 37°C
  Growth strain: DH5alpha
  Copy number: High Copy
Gene/Insert
  Gene/Insert name: CytERM
  Species: Synthetic
  Promoter: CMV
  Tag / fusion protein: dTomato (C terminal on insert)
  Cloning method: Restriction Enzyme; 5′ cloning site unknown (unknown if destroyed); 3′ cloning site unknown (unknown if destroyed)
Terms and licenses: Academic/Nonprofit Terms; Industry Terms: Not Available to Industry
How to cite: CytERM-dTomato was a gift from Dorus Gadella (Addgene plasmid # 98834 ; http://n2t.net/addgene:98834 ; RRID:Addgene_98834)
