[The description below was written by a language model from this plasmid's Addgene catalogue record and pLannotate feature annotations shown in this document.]
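Description:
CytERM-dTomato is a mammalian expression plasmid of about 4.8 kb built on the Clontech pEGFP-N1 backbone, in which the original fluorescent protein has been replaced by dTomato. It is maintained in E. coli through a high-copy ColE1/pUC-type origin and selected with kanamycin. The same NeoR/KanR (Tn5 aminoglycoside phosphotransferase) gene sits behind tandem bacterial (bla-type) and SV40 early promoters and is followed by an HSV TK polyadenylation signal, so it can also provide G418 selection in mammalian cells. An f1 origin is present as well. The short annotated fragments of ble, SV40 large T antigen and bGH poly(A) appear to be backbone remnants or partial matches rather than functional elements.

The expression cassette uses the human CMV immediate-early enhancer and promoter to drive a fusion of CytERM to the N-terminus of dTomato, terminated by an SV40 poly(A) signal. The catalogue lists CytERM as synthetic. The feature table identifies it as a short fragment (under 90 nt) matching rabbit cytochrome P450 CYP2C1, joined to dTomato through residual multiple-cloning-site sequence. This type of short P450-derived segment acts as an endoplasmic reticulum membrane anchor, placing the fluorescent protein on the cytoplasmic face of the ER.

The stated purpose is visualization of the ER in living cells, for colocalization studies and for the OSER (organized smooth ER) assay. That assay scores the tendency of a membrane-tethered fluorescent protein to oligomerize by the ER whorls it induces. Because dTomato is annotated as a dimer, this construct plausibly serves as an oligomerizing comparison for monomeric red fluorescent proteins, although the record does not say so explicitly.
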