Features (pLannotate 1.2.2; 16 found; start..end, strand, type, name):
     61..364     +  enhancer       CMV enhancer: human cytomegalovirus immediate early enhancer
    365..568     +  promoter       CMV promoter: human cytomegalovirus (CMV) immediate early promoter
    591..614     +  misc_feature   MCS (fragment): multiple cloning site
    658..744     +  CDS            CYP2C1 (fragment): CP2C1_RABIT - Experimental evidence at protein level: Swiss-Prot protein existence level 1. Cytochromes P450 are a group of heme-thiolate monooxygenases. In liver microsomes, this enzyme is involved in an NADPH-dependent electron transport pathway. It oxidizes a variety of structurally unrelated compounds, including steroids, fatty acids, and xenobiotics. From Oryctolagus cuniculus (Rabbit).
    739..782     +  misc_feature   MCS (fragment): multiple cloning site
    796..1497    +  CDS            dTomato: dTomato is a basic (constitutively fluorescent) orange fluorescent protein published in 2004, derived from Discosoma sp.. It is reported to be a somewhat slowly-maturing dimer with low acid sensitivity.
   1516..1599    +  CDS            large T antigen (fragment): large T antigen from SV40 (simian virus 40)
   1622..1743    +  polyA_signal   SV40 poly(A) signal: SV40 polyadenylation signal
   1777..2205    -  rep_origin     f1 ori (sequence partly withheld): f1 bacteriophage origin of replication; arrow indicates direction of (+) strand synthesis
   2232..2336    +  promoter       AmpR promoter: bla
   2338..2695    +  promoter       SV40 promoter: SV40 enhancer and early promoter
   2730..3524    +  CDS            NeoR/KanR: aminoglycoside phosphotransferase from Tn5; aph(3')-II (or nptII); confers resistance to neomycin, kanamycin, and G418 (Geneticin®)
   3545..3697    +  CDS            ble (fragment): BLE_KLEPN - Experimental evidence at protein level: Swiss-Prot protein existence level 1. Binding protein with a strong affinity to the bleomycin family of antibiotics. Binds to CL990; an antimitotic-antibiotic compound. From Klebsiella pneumoniae.
   3756..3803    +  polyA_signal   HSV TK poly(A) signal: herpes simplex virus thymidine kinase polyadenylation signal (Cole and Stacy, 1985)
   3894..3910    -  polyA_signal   bGH poly(A) signal (fragment): bovine growth hormone polyadenylation signal
   4132..4720    +  rep_origin     ori: high-copy-number ColE1/pMB1/pBR322/pUC origin of replication
>Addgene plasmid #98834 | CytERM-dTomato | addgene full sequence | sequence record 190913 | Addgene NGS Result
TAGTTATTAATAGTAATCAATTACGGGGTCATTAGTTCATAGCCCATATATGGAGTTCCGCGTTACATAA
CTTACGGTAAATGGCCCGCCTGGCTGACCGCCCAACGACCCCCGCCCATTGACGTCAATAATGACGTATG
TTCCCATAGTAACGCCAATAGGGACTTTCCATTGACGTCAATGGGTGGAGTATTTACGGTAAACTGCCCA
CTTGGCAGTACATCAAGTGTATCATATGCCAAGTACGCCCCCTATTGACGTCAATGACGGTAAATGGCCC
GCCTGGCATTATGCCCAGTACATGACCTTATGGGACTTTCCTACTTGGCAGTACATCTACGTATTAGTCA
TCGCTATTACCATGGTGATGCGGTTTTGGCAGTACATCAATGGGCGTGGATAGCGGTTTGACTCACGGGG
ATTTCCAAGTCTCCACCCCATTGACGTCAATGGGAGTTTGTTTTGGCACCAAAATCAACGGGACTTTCCA
AAATGTCGTAACAACTCCGCCCCATTGACGCAAATGGGCGGTAGGCGTGTACGGTGGGAGGTCTATATAA
GCAGAGCTGGTTTAGTGAACCGTCAGATCCGCTAGCGCTACCGGACTCAGATCTGGTACCCCTTGCAGCT
TCCAGTTGTCAGGAAGAGAAGGCTCCCATGGATCCTGTGGTGGTGCTGGGGCTCTGTCTCTCCTGTTTGC
TTCTCCTTTCACTCTGGAAACAGAGCTATGGGGGAGGGAAGCTTCGAATTCTGCAGTCGACGGTACCGCG
GGCCCGGGATCCACCGGTCGCCACCATGGTGAGCAAGGGCGAGGAGGTCATCAAAGAGTTCATGCGCTTC
AAGGTGCGCATGGAGGGCTCCATGAACGGCCACGAGTTCGAGATCGAGGGCGAGGGCGAGGGCCGCCCCT
ACGAGGGCACCCAGACCGCCAAGCTGAAGGTGACCAAGGGCGGCCCCCTGCCCTTCGCCTGGGACATCCT
GTCCCCCCAGTTCATGTACGGCTCCAAGGCGTACGTGAAGCACCCCGCCGACATCCCCGATTACAAGAAG
CTGTCCTTCCCCGAGGGCTTCAAGTGGGAGCGCGTGATGAACTTCGAGGACGGCGGTCTGGTGACCGTGA
CCCAGGACTCCTCCCTGCAGGACGGCACGCTGATCTACAAGGTGAAGATGCGCGGCACCAACTTCCCCCC
CGACGGCCCCGTAATGCAGAAGAAGACCATGGGCTGGGAGGCCTCCACCGAGCGCCTGTACCCCCGCGAC
GGCGTGCTGAAGGGCGAGATCCACCAGGCCCTGAAGCTGAAGGACGGCGGCCACTACCTGGTGGAGTTCA
AGACCATCTACATGGCCAAGAAGCCCGTGCAACTGCCCGGCTACTACTACGTGGACACCAAGCTGGACAT
CACCTCCCACAACGAGGACTACACCATCGTGGAACAGTACGAGCGCTCCGAGGGCCGCCACCACCTGTTC
CTGTACGGCATGGACGAGCTGTACAAGTAAGCGGCCGCGACTCTAGATCATAATCAGCCATACCACATTT
GTAGAGGTTTTACTTGCTTTAAAAAACCTCCCACACCTCCCCCTGAACCTGAAACATAAAATGAATGCAA
TTGTTGTTGTTAACTTGTTTATTGCAGCTTATAATGGTTACAAATAAAGCAATAGCATCACAAATTTCAC
AAATAAAGCATTTTTTTCACTGCATTCTAGTTGTGGTTTGTCCAAACTCATCAATGTATCTTAAGGCGTA
AATTGTAAGCGTTAATATTTTGTTAAAATTCGCGTTAAATTTTTGTTAAATCAGCTCATTTTTTAACCAA
TAGGCCGAAATCGGCAAAATCCCTTATAAATCAAAAGAATAGACCGAGATAGGGT
[37 nt withheld, positions 1876-1912]
AAAGAACGTGGACTCCAACGTCAAAGG
[49 nt withheld, positions 1940-1988]
T
[91 nt withheld, positions 1990-2080]
G
[124 nt withheld, positions 2082-2205]
CAGGTGGCACTTTTCGGGGAAATGTGCGCGGAACCCCTATTTGTTTATTTTTCTAAATACATTCAAATAT
GTATCCGCTCATGAGACAATAACCCTGATAAATGCTTCAATAATATTGAAAAAGGAAGAGTCCTGAGGCG
GAAAGAACCAGCTGTGGAATGTGTGTCAGTTAGGGTGTGGAAAGTCCCCAGGCTCCCCAGCAGGCAGAAG
TATGCAAAGCATGCATCTCAATTAGTCAGCAACCAGGTGTGGAAAGTCCCCAGGCTCCCCAGCAGGCAGA
AGTATGCAAAGCATGCATCTCAATTAGTCAGCAACCATAGTCCCGCCCCTAACTCCGCCCATCCCGCCCC
TAACTCCGCCCAGTTCCGCCCATTCTCCGCCCCATGGCTGACTAATTTTTTTTATTTATGCAGAGGCCGA
GGCCGCCTCGGCCTCTGAGCTATTCCAGAAGTAGTGAGGAGGCTTTTTTGGAGGCCTAGGCTTTTGCAAA
GATCGATCAAGAGACAGGATGAGGATCGTTTCGCATGATTGAACAAGATGGATTGCACGCAGGTTCTCCG
GCCGCTTGGGTGGAGAGGCTATTCGGCTATGACTGGGCACAACAGACAATCGGCTGCTCTGATGCCGCCG
TGTTCCGGCTGTCAGCGCAGGGGCGCCCGGTTCTTTTTGTCAAGACCGACCTGTCCGGTGCCCTGAATGA
ACTGCAAGACGAGGCAGCGCGGCTATCGTGGCTGGCCACGACGGGCGTTCCTTGCGCAGCTGTGCTCGAC
GTTGTCACTGAAGCGGGAAGGGACTGGCTGCTATTGGGCGAAGTGCCGGGGCAGGATCTCCTGTCATCTC
ACCTTGCTCCTGCCGAGAAAGTATCCATCATGGCTGATGCAATGCGGCGGCTGCATACGCTTGATCCGGC
TACCTGCCCATTCGACCACCAAGCGAAACATCGCATCGAGCGAGCACGTACTCGGATGGAAGCCGGTCTT
GTCGATCAGGATGATCTGGACGAAGAGCATCAGGGGCTCGCGCCAGCCGAACTGTTCGCCAGGCTCAAGG
CGAGCATGCCCGACGGCGAGGATCTCGTCGTGACCCATGGCGATGCCTGCTTGCCGAATATCATGGTGGA
AAATGGCCGCTTTTCTGGATTCATCGACTGTGGCCGGCTGGGTGTGGCGGACCGCTATCAGGACATAGCG
TTGGCTACCCGTGATATTGCTGAAGAGCTTGGCGGCGAATGGGCTGACCGCTTCCTCGTGCTTTACGGTA
TCGCCGCTCCCGATTCGCAGCGCATCGCCTTCTATCGCCTTCTTGACGAGTTCTTCTGAGCGGGACTCTG
GGGTTCGAAATGACCGACCAAGCGACGCCCAACCTGCCATCACGAGATTTCGATTCCACCGCCGCCTTCT
ATGAAAGGTTGGGCTTCGGAATCGTTTTCCGGGACGCCGGCTGGATGATCCTCCAGCGCGGGGATCTCAT
GCTGGAGTTCTTCGCCCACCCTAGGGGGAGGCTAACTGAAACACGGAAGGAGACAATACCGGAAGGAACC
CGCGCTATGACGGCAATAAAAAGACAGAATAAAACGCACGGTGTTGGGTCGTTTGTTCATAAACGCGGGG
TTCGGTCCCAGGGCTGGCACTCTGTCGATACCCCACCGAGACCCCATTGGGGCCAATACGCCCGCGTTTC
TTCCTTTTCCCCACCCCACCCCCCAAGTTCGGGTGAAGGCCCAGGGCTCGCAGCCAACGTCGGGGCGGCA
GGCCCTGCCATAGCCTCAGGTTACTCATATATACTTTAGATTGATTTAAAACTTCATTTTTAATTTAAAA
GGATCTAGGTGAAGATCCTTTTTGATAATCTCATGACCAAAATCCCTTAACGTGAGTTTTCGTTCCACTG
AGCGTCAGACCCCGTAGAAAAGATCAAAGGATCTTCTTGAGATCCTTTTTTTCTGCGCGTAATCTGCTGC
TTGCAAACAAAAAAACCACCGCTACCAGCGGTGGTTTGTTTGCCGGATCAAGAGCTACCAACTCTTTTTC
CGAAGGTAACTGGCTTCAGCAGAGCGCAGATACCAAATACTGTTCTTCTAGTGTAGCCGTAGTTAGGCCA
CCACTTCAAGAACTCTGTAGCACCGCCTACATACCTCGCTCTGCTAATCCTGTTACCAGTGGCTGCTGCC
AGTGGCGATAAGTCGTGTCTTACCGGGTTGGACTCAAGACGATAGTTACCGGATAAGGCGCAGCGGTCGG
GCTGAACGGGGGGTTCGTGCACACAGCCCAGCTTGGAGCGAACGACCTACACCGAACTGAGATACCTACA
GCGTGAGCTATGAGAAAGCGCCACGCTTCCCGAAGGGAGAAAGGCGGACAGGTATCCGGTAAGCGGCAGG
GTCGGAACAGGAGAGCGCACGAGGGAGCTTCCAGGGGGAAACGCCTGGTATCTTTATAGTCCTGTCGGGT
TTCGCCACCTCTGACTTGAGCGTCGATTTTTGTGATGCTCGTCAGGGGGGCGGAGCCTATGGAAAAACGC
CAGCAACGCGGCCTTTTTACGGTTCCTGGCCTTTTGCTGGCCTTTTGCTCACATGTTCTTTCCTGCGTTA
TCCCCTGATTCTGTGGATAACCGTATTACCGCCATGCAT
