>Addgene plasmid #98834 | CytERM-dTomato | depositor partial sequence | sequence record 180880 | CytERM-dTomato sequence 1531 bps
CCTGATTCTGTGGATAACCGTATTACCGCCATGCATTAGTTATTAATAGTAATCAATTACGGGGTCATTA
GTTCATAGCCCATATATGGAGTTCCGCGTTACATAACTTACGGTAAATGGCCCGCCTGGCTGACCGCCCA
ACGACCCCCGCCCATTGACGTCAATAATGACGTATGTTCCCATAGTAACGCCAATAGGGACTTTCCATTG
ACGTCAATGGGTGGAGTATTTACGGTAAACTGCCCACTTGGCAGTACATCAAGTGTATCATATGCCAAGT
ACGCCCCCTATTGACGTCAATGACGGTAAATGGCCCGCCTGGCATTATGCCCAGTACATGACCTTATGGG
ACTTTCCTACTTGGCAGTACATCTACGTATTAGTCATCGCTATTACCATGGTGATGCGGTTTTGGCAGTA
CATCAATGGGCGTGGATAGCGGTTTGACTCACGGGGATTTCCAAGTCTCCACCCCATTGACGTCAATGGG
AGTTTGTTTTGGCACCAAAATCAACGGGACTTTCCAAAATGTCGTAACAACTCCGCCCCATTGACGCAAA
TGGGCGGTAGGCGTGTACGGTGGGAGGTCTATATAAGCAGAGCTGGTTTAGTGAACCGTCAGATCCGCTA
GCGCTACCGGACTCAGATCTGGTACCCCTTGCAGCTTCCAGTTGTCAGGAAGAGAAGGCTCCCATGGATC
CTGTGGTGGTGCTGGGGCTCTGTCTCTCCTGTTTGCTTCTCCTTTCACTCTGGAAACAGAGCTATGGGGG
AGGGAAGCTTCGAATTCTGCAGTCGACGGTACCGCGGGCCCGGGATCCACCGGTCGCCACCATGGTGAGC
AAGGGCGAGGAGGTCATCAAAGAGTTCATGCGCTTCAAGGTGCGCATGGAGGGCTCCATGAACGGCCACG
AGTTCGAGATCGAGGGCGAGGGCGAGGGCCGCCCCTACGAGGGCACCCAGACCGCCAAGCTGAAGGTGAC
CAAGGGCGGCCCCCTGCCCTTCGCCTGGGACATCCTGTCCCCCCAGTTCATGTACGGCTCCAAGGCGTAC
GTGAAGCACCCCGCCGACATCCCCGATTACAAGAAGCTGTCCTTCCCCGAGGGCTTCAAGTGGGAGCGCG
TGATGAACTTCGAGGACGGCGGTCTGGTGACCGTGACCCAGGACTCCTCCCTGCAGGACGGCACGCTGAT
CTACAAGGTGAAGATGCGCGGCACCAACTTCCCCCCCGACGGCCCCGTAATGCAGAAGAAGACCATGGGC
TGGGAGGCCTCCACCGAGCGCCTGTACCCCCGCGACGGCGTGCTGAAGGGCGAGATCCACCAGGCCCTGA
AGCTGAAGGACGGCGGCCACTACCTGGTGGAGTTCAAGACCATCTACATGGCCAAGAAGCCCGTGCAACT
GCCCGGCTACTACTACGTGGACACCAAGCTGGACATCACCTCCCACAACGAGGACTACACCATCGTGGAA
CAGTACGAGCGCTCCGAGGGCCGCCACCACCTGTTCCTGTACGGCATGGACGAGCTGTACA
